Addgene plasmid #195822: pENTR223-BFRF2
Purpose: Gateway Entry Clone of Epstein-Barr virus BFRF2
Depositing lab: Eric Johannsen. Depositing organization: Brigham and Women's Hospital. Publication: Epstein-Barr virus and virus human protein interaction maps. Calderwood MA, Venkatesan K, Xing L, Chase MR, Vazquez A, Holthaus AM, Ewence AE, Li N, Hirozane-Kishikawa T, Hill DE, Vidal M, Kieff E, Johannsen E. Proc Natl Acad Sci U S A. 2007 May 1;104(18):7606-11. doi: 10.1073/pnas.0702332104. Epub 2007 Apr 19. PubMed 17446270.
Backbone
  Vector backbone: pENTR223.1
  Backbone manufacturer: Invitrogen
  Backbone size w/o insert (bp): 2875
  Vector type: Gateway Entry Vector
Growth in bacteria
  Bacterial resistance: Spectinomycin, 50 μg/mL
  Growth temperature: 37°C
  Growth strain: DH5alpha
  Copy number: High Copy
Gene/Insert
  Gene/Insert name: BFRF2
  Species: Epstein-Barr virus
  Entrez Gene: BFRF2 (a.k.a. HHV4_BFRF2)
  Cloning method: Gateway Cloning
Terms and licenses: Academic/Nonprofit Terms; Industry Terms: Not Available to Industry
How to cite: pENTR223-BFRF2 was a gift from Eric Johannsen (Addgene plasmid # 195822 ; http://n2t.net/addgene:195822 ; RRID:Addgene_195822)
