[The description below was written by a language model from this plasmid's Addgene catalogue record and pLannotate feature annotations shown in this document.]
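Description:
pENTR223-BFRF2 is a Gateway entry clone built on the pENTR223.1 backbone, carrying the BFRF2 open reading frame of Epstein-Barr virus. The sequenced plasmid is about 4.6 kb. It is maintained in E. coli through a high-copy ColE1/pUC-type origin and selected with spectinomycin, conferred by the aadA (SmR) aminoglycoside adenylyltransferase gene. A fragment of the class 1 integron Pc promoter and a short gentamicin acetyltransferase remnant lie upstream of this marker, apparently leftovers of the integron-derived resistance cassette.

The BFRF2 coding sequence, matched by annotation to the protein of EBV strain B95-8, spans roughly 1.8 kb and sits directly between two attL-type recombination sites. The automated annotation labels these attL3 and attL2; whether the first site is a true attL3 or a misassigned attL variant cannot be resolved from the record. These sites allow LR Clonase-mediated transfer of the ORF into compatible destination vectors, so the same insert can be moved into expression, tagging or yeast two-hybrid plasmids without restriction cloning. No promoter drives the insert in the sense direction and no epitope tags or reporters are annotated. A T7 promoter lies just beyond the attL2 site on the opposite strand, pointing back toward the insert. The rrnB T1 and T2 terminators upstream of the cassette insulate it from read-through transcription, and the small lacI and lacZα fragments are non-functional backbone remnants.

The clone belongs to an EBV ORF collection associated with work mapping virus-virus and virus-human protein interactions, and serves as a source clone for generating BFRF2 expression constructs.
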