Features (pLannotate 1.2.2; 12 found; start..end, strand, type, name):
    121..213     +  CDS            lacI (fragment): lac repressor; lacI; The lac repressor binds to the lac operator to inhibit transcription in E. coli. This inhibition can be relieved by adding lactose or isopropyl-β-D-thiogalactopyranoside (IPTG).
    268..295     -  terminator     rrnB T2 terminator: transcription terminator T2 from the E. coli rrnB gene
    427..470     +  terminator     rrnB T1 terminator: Escherichia coli rrnB; transcription terminator T1 from the E. coli rrnB gene
    517..553     -  CDS            lacZα (fragment): LacZα fragment of β-galactosidase; lacZ fragment
    570..665     +  protein_bind   attL3: mutant version of attL; recombination site for the Gateway® LR reaction LR Clonase™
    668..2440    +  CDS            BFRF2_EBVB9: Protein inferred from homology: Swiss-Prot protein existence level 3. From Epstein-Barr virus (strain B95-8) (HHV-4) (Human herpesvirus 4).
   2440..2538    -  protein_bind   attL2: mutant version of attL; recombination site for the Gateway® LR reaction LR Clonase™
   2556..2574    -  promoter       T7 promoter: promoter for bacteriophage T7 RNA polymerase
   2764..2787    +  promoter       Pc promoter (fragment): intI1 (promoter lies within the coding sequence); class 1 integron promoter
   2963..3019    +  CDS            GmR (fragment): gentamycin acetyltransferase; aacC1; confers resistance to gentamycin
   3026..3817    +  CDS            SmR: aminoglycoside adenylyltransferase (Murphy, 1985); aadA; confers resistance to spectinomycin and streptomycin
   3910..4498    +  rep_origin     ori: high-copy-number ColE1/pMB1/pBR322/pUC origin of replication
>Addgene plasmid #195822 | pENTR223-BFRF2 | addgene full sequence | sequence record 384997 | Addgene NGS Result
CTTTCCTGCGTTATCCCCTGATTCTGTGGATAACCGTATTACCGCCTTTGAGTGAGCTGATACCGCTCGC
CGCAGCCGAACGACCGAGCGCAGCGAGTCAGTGAGCGAGGAAGCGGAAGAGCGCCCAATACGCAAACCGC
CTCTCCCCGCGCGTTGGCCGATTCATTAATGCAGCTGGCACGACAGGTTTCCCGACTGGAAAGCGGGCAG
TGAGCGCAACGCAATTAATACGCGTACCGCTAGCCAGGAAGAGTTTGTAGAAACGCAAAAAGGCCATCCG
TCAGGATGGCCTTCTGCTTAGTTTGATGCCTGGCAGTTTATGGCGGGCGTCCTGCCCGCCACCCTCCGGG
CCGTTGCTTCACAACGTTCAAATCCGCTCCCGGCGGATTTGTCCTACTCAGGAGAGCGTTCACCGACAAA
CAACAGATAAAACGAAAGGCCCAGTCTTCCGACTGAGCCTTTCGTTTTATTTGATGCCTGGCAGTTCCCT
ACTCTCGCGTTAACGCTAGCATGGATGTTTTCCCAGTCACGACGTTGTAAAACGACGGCCAGTCTTAAGC
TCGGGCCCCAAATAATGATTTTATTTTGACTGATAGTGACCTGTTCGTTGCAACAAATTGATGAGCAATG
CTTTTTTATAATGCCAACTTTGTACAAAAAAGTTGGCATGGCGTTATTCTTGGCGCGCCACACCTTATCT
GGCACGGGTGCTGGCTGTCACGGCCGTGGCCCTGCTCCTGATGTTTCTGAGGTGGACCTGACGTTGCAGG
CCCTTGGGGAGCGGGGGTTCTCCAGGCTCCTGGATCTGGGGCTGGCCTGCCTGGATCTGAGCTATGTGGA
AATGAGGGAATTTGTGGTTTGGGGCAGGCCCCCAGCTTCTGAGGCGGCTGTGGCCTCTACGCCAGGCTCG
CTTTTCCGAAGCCACTCGTCCGCCTACTGGTTGTCGGAGGTGGAGAGGCCCGGGGGCCTTGTCCGCTGGG
CCAGGTCACAGACCAGCCCCTCATCCCTGACCCTCGCGCCCCATCTTGGCCCGTCCCTCTTGTCCCTTTC
AGTGGTCACCGGTGGTGGGTGTGGAGCCGTGGCCTTTTGCAACGCCTTTTTCCTAGCTTATTTTTTGGTT
GTGCGGTCTGTTTTTCCCGCGTTTTCCGATAGAATAGCTGCCTGGATCTGCGCCCGGTCCCCTTTCTGCG
AAAACACCCGGGCCGTGGCCAGGGGTTACCGAGGCCTCGTGAAGAGGTTCTTGGCATTCGTGTTTGAGCG
TAGTAGCTATGACCCCCCCTTGTTGAGGCAAAACTCTAGGCCTGTGGAGCGCTGCTTTGCCATCAAGAAT
TATGTCCCGGGCCTGGACTCACAAAGCTGTGTGACGGTCCCGAGCTTCTCCCGCTGGGCCCAGTCTCACG
CCAGCGAGCTCGATCCCCGGGAGATTCGCGACAGAGTTACACCAGCGACTGCACCTTCGTTCGTGGCTGA
TCATGCCTCGGCTCTATTGGCCTCCCTCCAGAAGAAGGCCTCCGACACCCCCTGTGGGAATCCCATTCAG
TGGATGTGGTACCGCCTGTTGGTAAACTCGTGCCTGAGGAGTGCCCACTGTCTTCTGCCTATACCTGCCG
TCTCTGAGGGGGGGAGAAAGACGGGCGGGGGCGTAGGGGAGGAGCTCGTGGGGGCCGGGGGGCCCTGCCT
GAGCCGGGATGTTTTCGTGGCGATCGTAAGCCGCAATGTTCTCTCGTGTCTGCTGAACGTGCCTGCCGCG
GGTCCCCGGGCCTACAAGTGTTTCAGATCCCACGCCTCCAGACCGGTGTCTGGCCCGGATTACCCTCCCT
TGGCCGTGTTTTGCATGGACTGCGGTTACTGCTTGAACTTTGGAAAGCAGACAGGTGTAGGAGGCAGGCT
CAATTCCTTTAGACCCACTCTCCAGTTTTATCCCCGTGACCAGAAGGAGAAGCATGTGCTGACCTGCCAT
GCCAGCGGCCGTGTGTACTGCTCCAACTGCGGCTCTGCGGCGGTGGGCTGCCAGAGGCTGGCTGAGCCAC
CGAGCGCCCGCTCGGGCTGGCGGCCCCGAATCCGGGCAGTGCTGCCGCACAACGCGGCCTACGAGCTCGA
CCGTGGCTCCCGCCTCTTGGATGCCATCATCCCCTGCTTGGGACCCGACCGCACTTGCATGCGGCCGGTG
GTCCTGCGGGGGGTGACGGTCAGGCAGCTCCTGTATTTAACTTTGCGGACAGAGGCCAGAGCCGTTTGCT
CCATCTGTCAGCAACGCCAAGCTCCAGAGGACGCCCGCGACGAGCCTCACCTGTTCTCCTCCTGTTTAGA
GGTAGAATTGCCACCTGGTGAGCGGTGTGCGGGCTGCCGTCTCTATCAGACGCGTTATGGCACGCCGGCT
GCCCAAGCCCACCCTCCAGGGGAGGCTGGAGGCGGATTTTCCAGACAGTCCCCTGCTTCCCCAACTTTCT
TGTACAAAGTTGGCATTATAAGAAAGCATTGCTTATCAATTTGTTGCAACGAACAGGTCACTATCAGTCA
AAATAAAATCATTATTTGCCATCCAGCTGATATCCCCTATAGTGAGTCGTATTACATGGTCATAGCTGTT
TCCTGGCAGCTCTGGCCCGTGTCTCAAAATCTCTGATGTTACATTGCACAAGATAAAAATATATCATCAT
GCCTCCTCTAGACCAGCCAGGACAGAAATGCCTCGACTTCGCTGCTACCCAAGGTTGCCGGGTGACGCAC
ACCGTGGAAACGGATGAAGGCACGAACCCAGTGGACATAAGCCTGTTCGGTTCGTAAGCTGTAATGCAAG
TAGCGTATGCGCTCACGCAACTGGTCCAGAACCTTGACCGAACGCAGCGGTGGTAACGGCGCAGTGGCGG
TTTTCATGGCTTGTTATGACTGTTTTTTTGGGGTACAGTCTATGCCTCGGGCATCCAAGCAGCAAGCGCG
TTACGCCGTGGGTCGATGTTTGATGTTATGGAGCAGCAACGATGTTACGCAGCAGGGCAGTCGCCCTAAA
ACAAAGTTAAACATTATGAGGGAAGCGGTGATCGCCGAAGTATCGACTCAACTATCAGAGGTAGTTGGCG
TCATCGAGCGCCATCTCGAACCGACGTTGCTGGCCGTACATTTGTACGGCTCCGCAGTGGATGGCGGCCT
GAAGCCACACAGTGATATTGATTTGCTGGTTACGGTGACCGTAAGGCTTGATGAAACAACGCGGCGAGCT
TTGATCAACGACCTTTTGGAAACTTCGGCTTCCCCTGGAGAGAGCGAGATTCTCCGCGCTGTAGAAGTCA
CCATTGTTGTGCACGACGACATCATTCCGTGGCGTTATCCAGCTAAGCGCGAACTGCAATTTGGAGAATG
GCAGCGCAATGACATTCTTGCAGGTATCTTCGAGCCAGCCACGATCGACATTGATCTGGCTATCTTGCTG
ACAAAAGCAAGAGAACATAGCGTTGCCTTGGTAGGTCCAGCGGCGGAGGAACTCTTTGATCCGGTTCCTG
AACAGGATCTATTTGAGGCGCTAAATGAAACCTTAACGCTATGGAACTCGCCGCCCGACTGGGCTGGCGA
TGAGCGAAATGTAGTGCTTACGTTGTCCCGCATTTGGTACAGCGCAGTAACCGGCAAAATCGCGCCGAAG
GATGTCGCTGCCGACTGGGCAATGGAGCGCCTGCCGGCCCAGTATCAGCCCGTCATACTTGAAGCTAGAC
AGGCTTATCTTGGACAAGAAGAAGATCGCTTGGCCTCGCGCGCAGATCAGTTGGAAGAATTTGTCCACTA
CGTGAAAGGCGAGATCACCAAGGTAGTCGGCAAATAACCCTCGAGCCACCCATGACCAAAATCCCTTAAC
GTGAGTTACGCGTCGTTCCACTGAGCGTCAGACCCCGTAGAAAAGATCAAAGGATCTTCTTGAGATCCTT
TTTTTCTGCGCGTAATCTGCTGCTTGCAAACAAAAAAACCACCGCTACCAGCGGTGGTTTGTTTGCCGGA
TCAAGAGCTACCAACTCTTTTTCCGAAGGTAACTGGCTTCAGCAGAGCGCAGATACCAAATACTGTTCTT
CTAGTGTAGCCGTAGTTAGGCCACCACTTCAAGAACTCTGTAGCACCGCCTACATACCTCGCTCTGCTAA
TCCTGTTACCAGTGGCTGCTGCCAGTGGCGATAAGTCGTGTCTTACCGGGTTGGACTCAAGACGATAGTT
ACCGGATAAGGCGCAGCGGTCGGGCTGAACGGGGGGTTCGTGCACACAGCCCAGCTTGGAGCGAACGACC
TACACCGAACTGAGATACCTACAGCGTGAGCTATGAGAAAGCGCCACGCTTCCCGAAGGGAGAAAGGCGG
ACAGGTATCCGGTAAGCGGCAGGGTCGGAACAGGAGAGCGCACGAGGGAGCTTCCAGGGGGAAACGCCTG
GTATCTTTATAGTCCTGTCGGGTTTCGCCACCTCTGACTTGAGCGTCGATTTTTGTGATGCTCGTCAGGG
GGGCGGAGCCTATGGAAAAACGCCAGCAACGCGGCCTTTTTACGGTTCCTGGCCTTTTGCTGGCCTTTTG
CTCACATGTT
